Addgene plasmid #193802: pET-51b(+) ChemoG 3.1
Purpose: Protein production of ChemoG3.1 in bacteria
Depositing lab: Julien Hiblot. Depositing organization: Max Planck Institute for Medical Research. Publication: A general method for the development of multicolor biosensors with large dynamic ranges. Hellweg L, Edenhofer A, Barck L, Huppertz MC, Frei MS, Tarnawski M, Bergner A, Koch B, Johnsson K, Hiblot J. Nat Chem Biol. 2023 Jun 8. doi: 10.1038/s41589-023-01350-1. PubMed 37291200.
Backbone
  Vector backbone: pET-51b(+)
  Backbone size w/o insert (bp): 5100
  Vector type: Bacterial Expression
Growth in bacteria
  Bacterial resistance: Ampicillin, 100 μg/mL
  Growth temperature: 37°C
  Growth strain: DH5alpha
  Copy number: High Copy
Gene/Insert
  Gene/Insert name: ChemoG 3.1
  Species: Synthetic
  Insert size (bp): 1600
  Mutation: EGFP: A206K, T225R
  Promoter: T7
  Tag / fusion protein: 10xHis (C terminal on insert)
  Cloning method: Gibson Cloning
Terms and licenses: Academic/Nonprofit Terms; Industry Terms: Not Available to Industry
How to cite: pET-51b(+) ChemoG 3.1 was a gift from Julien Hiblot (Addgene plasmid # 193802 ; http://n2t.net/addgene:193802 ; RRID:Addgene_193802)
