[The description below was written by a language model from this plasmid's Addgene catalogue record and pLannotate feature annotations shown in this document.]
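Description:
pET-51b(+) ChemoG 3.1 is a bacterial expression plasmid built on the pET-51b(+) backbone for producing the synthetic ChemoG 3.1 protein in E. coli. It is maintained under ampicillin selection through the β-lactamase gene and replicates from a ColE1/pBR322-type origin. The backbone also carries the bom region and the rop gene, although the catalogue lists it as high copy. An f1 origin is present as well, which would allow single-stranded DNA production. Short tetracycline-resistance fragments in the annotation are nonfunctional remnants of the pBR322 lineage. The sequenced record is about 6.8 kb, consistent with the stated backbone of roughly 5.1 kb plus an insert of roughly 1.6 kb introduced by Gibson cloning.

Expression is driven by a T7 promoter followed directly by a lac operator and the T7 gene 10 ribosome binding site. The plasmid encodes its own lacI repressor, so transcription stays repressed until it is induced with IPTG in a host that supplies T7 RNA polymerase, and it ends at the T7 terminator. The open reading frame starts with an N-terminal Strep-Tag II from the vector. This is followed by a monomeric EGFP, recorded with the A206K and T225R mutations, fused directly to a HaloTag domain. The catalogue lists a C-terminal 10xHis tag that the automated annotation did not call, and a short "SET1" fragment hit near the terminator is probably incidental. Fusing a green fluorescent protein to a self-labeling HaloTag that covalently binds chloroalkane ligands fits the associated work on multicolor biosensors with large dynamic ranges. The record itself states only that the plasmid is for bacterial production of ChemoG3.1, and the two affinity tags would suit purification of the recombinant protein.
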