Features (pLannotate 1.2.2; 20 found; start..end, strand, type, name):
     12..467     +  rep_origin     f1 ori (sequence partly withheld): f1 bacteriophage origin of replication; arrow indicates direction of (+) strand synthesis
    582..1442    -  CDS            AmpR: β-lactamase; bla; confers resistance to ampicillin, carbenicillin, and related antibiotics
   1443..1535    -  promoter       AmpR promoter: bla
   1616..2204    +  rep_origin     ori: high-copy-number ColE1/pMB1/pBR322/pUC origin of replication
   2390..2529    -  misc_feature   bom: basis of mobility region from pBR322
   2631..2822    -  CDS            rop: Rop protein, which maintains plasmids at low copy number; rop
   2839..3219    +  CDS            YPB1_ECOLX: Protein predicted: Swiss-Prot protein existence level 4. From Escherichia coli.
   3281..3345    -  CDS            TcR (fragment): tetracycline efflux protein; tet; confers resistance to tetracycline
   3360..3381    -  protein_bind   CAP binding site: CAP binding activates transcription in the presence of cAMP. E. coli catabolite activator protein
   3394..4476    -  CDS            lacI: lac repressor; lacI; The lac repressor binds to the lac operator to inhibit transcription in E. coli. This inhibition can be relieved by adding lactose or isopropyl-β-D-thiogalactopyranoside (IPTG).
   4477..4554    -  promoter       lacI promoter: lacI
   4562..4841    -  CDS            TcR (fragment): tetracycline efflux protein; tet; confers resistance to tetracycline
   4867..4885    +  promoter       T7 promoter: promoter for bacteriophage T7 RNA polymerase
   4886..4910    +  protein_bind   lac operator: The lac repressor binds to the lac operator to inhibit transcription in E. coli. This inhibition can be relieved by adding lactose or isopropyl-β-D-thiogalactopyranoside (IPTG). lac repressor encoded by lacI
   4925..4947    +  RBS            RBS: efficient ribosome binding site from bacteriophage T7 gene 10 (Olins and Rangwala, 1989)
   4963..4986    +  CDS            Strep-Tag II: peptide that binds Strep-Tactin®, an engineered form of streptavidin
   5017..5733    +  CDS            mEGFP: mEGFP is a basic (constitutively fluorescent) green fluorescent protein published in 2002, derived from Aequorea victoria. It has moderate acid sensitivity.
   5734..6614    +  CDS            HaloTag® (fragment): modified bacterial dehalogenase that forms covalent bonds with chloroalkane derivatives
   6684..6701    +  CDS            SET1 (fragment): solubility-enhancement tag derived from T7 phage gene 10B
   6709..6756    +  terminator     T7 terminator: transcription terminator for bacteriophage T7 RNA polymerase
>Addgene plasmid #193802 | pET-51b(+) ChemoG 3.1 | addgene full sequence | sequence record 381712 | Addgene NGS Result
TGGCGAATGGG
[124 nt withheld, positions 12-135]
C
[91 nt withheld, positions 137-227]
A
[49 nt withheld, positions 229-277]
CCTTTGACGTTGGAGTCCACGTTCTTT
[37 nt withheld, positions 305-341]
ACCCTATCTCGGTCTATTCTTTTGATTTATAAGGGATTTTGCCGATTTCGGCCTATTGGTTAAAAAATGA
GCTGATTTAACAAAAATTTAACGCGAATTTTAACAAAATATTAACGTTTACAATTTCTGGCGGCACGATG
GCATGAGATTATCAAAAAGGATCTTCACCTAGATCCTTTTAAATTAAAAATGAAGTTTTAAATCAATCTA
AAGTATATATGAGTAAACTTGGTCTGACAGTTACCAATGCTTAATCAGTGAGGCACCTATCTCAGCGATC
TGTCTATTTCGTTCATCCATAGTTGCCTGACTCCCCGTCGTGTAGATAACTACGATACGGGAGGGCTTAC
CATCTGGCCCCAGTGCTGCAATGATACCGCGAGACCCACGCTCACCGGCTCCAGATTTATCAGCAATAAA
CCAGCCAGCCGGAAGGGCCGAGCGCAGAAGTGGTCCTGCAACTTTATCCGCCTCCATCCAGTCTATTAAT
TGTTGCCGGGAAGCTAGAGTAAGTAGTTCGCCAGTTAATAGTTTGCGCAACGTTGTTGCCATTGCTACAG
GCATCGTGGTGTCACGCTCGTCGTTTGGTATGGCTTCATTCAGCTCCGGTTCCCAACGATCAAGGCGAGT
TACATGATCCCCCATGTTGTGCAAAAAAGCGGTTAGCTCCTTCGGTCCTCCGATCGTTGTCAGAAGTAAG
TTGGCCGCAGTGTTATCACTCATGGTTATGGCAGCACTGCATAATTCTCTTACTGTCATGCCATCCGTAA
GATGCTTTTCTGTGACTGGTGAGTACTCAACCAAGTCATTCTGAGAATAGTGTATGCGGCGACCGAGTTG
CTCTTGCCCGGCGTCAATACGGGATAATACCGCGCCACATAGCAGAACTTTAAAAGTGCTCATCATTGGA
AAACGTTCTTCGGGGCGAAAACTCTCAAGGATCTTACCGCTGTTGAGATCCAGTTCGATGTAACCCACTC
GTGCACCCAACTGATCTTCAGCATCTTTTACTTTCACCAGCGTTTCTGGGTGAGCAAAAACAGGAAGGCA
AAATGCCGCAAAAAAGGGAATAAGGGCGACACGGAAATGTTGAATACTCATACTCTTCCTTTTTCAATCA
TGATTGAAGCATTTATCAGGGTTATTGTCTCATGAGCGGATACATATTTGAATGTATTTAGAAAAATAAA
CAAATAGGTCATGACCAAAATCCCTTAACGTGAGTTTTCGTTCCACTGAGCGTCAGACCCCGTAGAAAAG
ATCAAAGGATCTTCTTGAGATCCTTTTTTTCTGCGCGTAATCTGCTGCTTGCAAACAAAAAAACCACCGC
TACCAGCGGTGGTTTGTTTGCCGGATCAAGAGCTACCAACTCTTTTTCCGAAGGTAACTGGCTTCAGCAG
AGCGCAGATACCAAATACTGTCCTTCTAGTGTAGCCGTAGTTAGGCCACCACTTCAAGAACTCTGTAGCA
CCGCCTACATACCTCGCTCTGCTAATCCTGTTACCAGTGGCTGCTGCCAGTGGCGATAAGTCGTGTCTTA
CCGGGTTGGACTCAAGACGATAGTTACCGGATAAGGCGCAGCGGTCGGGCTGAACGGGGGGTTCGTGCAC
ACAGCCCAGCTTGGAGCGAACGACCTACACCGAACTGAGATACCTACAGCGTGAGCTATGAGAAAGCGCC
ACGCTTCCCGAAGGGAGAAAGGCGGACAGGTATCCGGTAAGCGGCAGGGTCGGAACAGGAGAGCGCACGA
GGGAGCTTCCAGGGGGAAACGCCTGGTATCTTTATAGTCCTGTCGGGTTTCGCCACCTCTGACTTGAGCG
TCGATTTTTGTGATGCTCGTCAGGGGGGCGGAGCCTATGGAAAAACGCCAGCAACGCGGCCTTTTTACGG
TTCCTGGCCTTTTGCTGGCCTTTTGCTCACATGTTCTTTCCTGCGTTATCCCCTGATTCTGTGGATAACC
GTATTACCGCCTTTGAGTGAGCTGATACCGCTCGCCGCAGCCGAACGACCGAGCGCAGCGAGTCAGTGAG
CGAGGAAGCGGAAGAGCGCCTGATGCGGTATTTTCTCCTTACGCATCTGTGCGGTATTTCACACCGCAAT
GGTGCACTCTCAGTACAATCTGCTCTGATGCCGCATAGTTAAGCCAGTATACACTCCGCTATCGCTACGT
GACTGGGTCATGGCTGCGCCCCGACACCCGCCAACACCCACTGACGCGCCCTGACGGGCTTGTCTGCTCC
CGGCATCCGCTTACAGACAAGCTGTGACCGTCTCCGGGAGCTGCATGTGTCAGAGGTTTTCACCGTCATC
ACCGAAACGCGCGAGGCAGCTGCGGTAAAGCTCATCAGCGTGGTCGTGAAGCGATTCACAGATGTCTGCC
TGTTCATCCGCGTCCAGCTCGTTGAGTTTCTCCAGAAGCGTTAATGTCTGGCTTCTGATAAAGCGGGCCA
TGTTAAGGGCGGTTTTTTCCTGTTTGGTCACTGATGCCTCCGTGTAAGGGGGATTTCTGTTCATGGGGGT
AATGATACCGATGAAACGAGAGAGGATGCTCACGATACGGGTTACTGATGATGAACATGCCCGGTTACTG
GAACGTTGTGAGGGTAAACAACTGGCGGTATGGATGCGGCGGGACCAGAGAAAAATCACTCAGGGTCAAT
GCCAGCGCTTCGTTAATACAGATGTAGGTGTTCCACAGGGTAGCCAGCAGCATCCTGCGATGCAGATCCG
GAACATAATGGTGCAGGGCGCTGACTTCCGCGTTTCCAGACTTTACGAAACACGGAAACCGAAGACCATT
CATGTTGTTGCTCAGGTCGCAGACGTTTTGCAGCAGCAGTCGCTTCACGTTCGCTCGCGTATCGGTGATT
CATTCTGCTAACCAGTAAGGCAACCCCGCCAGCCTAGCCGGGTCCTCAACGACAGGAGCACGATCATGCT
AGTCATGCCCCGCGCCCACCGGAAGGAGCTGACTGGGTTGAAGGCTCTCAAGGGCATCGGTCGAGATCCC
GGTGCCTAATGAGTGAGCTAACTTACATTAATTGCGTTGCGCTCACTGCCCGCTTTCCAGTCGGGAAACC
TGTCGTGCCAGCTGCATTAATGAATCGGCCAACGCGCGGGGAGAGGCGGTTTGCGTATTGGGCGCCAGGG
TGGTTTTTCTTTTCACCAGTGAGACGGGCAACAGCTGATTGCCCTTCACCGCCTGGCCCTGAGAGAGTTG
CAGCAAGCGGTCCACGCTGGTTTGCCCCAGCAGGCGAAAATCCTGTTTGATGGTGGTTAACGGCGGGATA
TAACATGAGCTGTCTTCGGTATCGTCGTATCCCACTACCGAGATGTCCGCACCAACGCGCAGCCCGGACT
CGGTAATGGCGCGCATTGCGCCCAGCGCCATCTGATCGTTGGCAACCAGCATCGCAGTGGGAACGATGCC
CTCATTCAGCATTTGCATGGTTTGTTGAAAACCGGACATGGCACTCCAGTCGCCTTCCCGTTCCGCTATC
GGCTGAATTTGATTGCGAGTGAGATATTTATGCCAGCCAGCCAGACGCAGACGCGCCGAGACAGAACTTA
ATGGGCCCGCTAACAGCGCGATTTGCTGGTGACCCAATGCGACCAGATGCTCCACGCCCAGTCGCGTACC
GTCTTCATGGGAGAAAATAATACTGTTGATGGGTGTCTGGTCAGAGACATCAAGAAATAACGCCGGAACA
TTAGTGCAGGCAGCTTCCACAGCAATGGCATCCTGGTCATCCAGCGGATAGTTAATGATCAGCCCACTGA
CGCGTTGCGCGAGAAGATTGTGCACCGCCGCTTTACAGGCTTCGACGCCGCTTCGTTCTACCATCGACAC
CACCACGCTGGCACCCAGTTGATCGGCGCGAGATTTAATCGCCGCGACAATTTGCGACGGCGCGTGCAGG
GCCAGACTGGAGGTGGCAACGCCAATCAGCAACGACTGTTTGCCCGCCAGTTGTTGTGCCACGCGGTTGG
GAATGTAATTCAGCTCCGCCATCGCCGCTTCCACTTTTTCCCGCGTTTTCGCAGAAACGTGGCTGGCCTG
GTTCACCACGCGGGAAACGGTCTGATAAGAGACACCGGCATACTCTGCGACATCGTATAACGTTACTGGT
TTCACATTCACCACCCTGAATTGACTCTCTTCCGGGCGCTATCATGCCATACCGCGAAAGGTTTTGCGCC
ATTCGATGGTGTCCGGGATCTCGACGCTCTCCCTTATGCGACTCCTGCATTAGGAAGCAGCCCAGTAGTA
GGTTGAGGCCGTTGAGCACCGCCGCCGCAAGGAATGGTGCATGCAAGGAGATGGCGCCCAACAGTCCCCC
GGCCACGGGGCCTGCCACCATACCCACGCCGAAACAAGCGCTCATGAGCCCGAAGTGGCGAGCCCGATCT
TCCCCATCGGTGATGTCGGCGATATAGGCGCCAGCAACCGCACCTGTGGCGCCGGTGATGCCGGCCACGA
TGCGTCCGGCGTAGAGGATCGAGATCGATCTCGATCCCGCGAAATTAATACGACTCACTATAGGGGAATT
GTGAGCGGATAACAATTCCCCTCTAGAAATAATTTTGTTTAACTTTAAGAAGGAGATATACCATGGCAAG
CTGGAGCCACCCGCAGTTCGAAAAGGGTGCAGATGACGACGACAAGGTACCGCATATGGTGAGCAAGGGC
GAGGAGCTGTTCACCGGGGTGGTGCCCATCCTGGTCGAGCTGGACGGCGACGTAAACGGCCACAAGTTCA
GCGTGTCCGGCGAGGGCGAGGGCGATGCCACCTACGGCAAGCTGACCCTGAAGTTCATCTGCACCACCGG
CAAGCTGCCCGTGCCCTGGCCCACCCTCGTGACCACCCTGACCTACGGCGTGCAGTGCTTCAGCCGCTAC
CCCGACCACATGAAGCAGCACGACTTCTTCAAGTCCGCCATGCCCGAAGGCTACGTCCAGGAGCGCACCA
TCTTCTTCAAGGACGACGGCAACTACAAGACCCGCGCCGAGGTGAAGTTCGAGGGCGACACCCTGGTGAA
CCGCATCGAGCTGAAGGGCATCGACTTCAAGGAGGACGGCAACATCCTGGGGCACAAGCTGGAGTACAAC
TACAACAGCCACAACGTCTATATCATGGCCGACAAGCAGAAGAACGGCATCAAGGTGAACTTCAAGATCC
GCCACAACATCGAGGACGGCAGCGTGCAGCTCGCCGACCACTACCAGCAGAACACCCCCATCGGCGACGG
CCCCGTGCTGCTGCCCGACAACCACTACCTGAGCACCCAGTCCAAACTGAGCAAAGACCCCAACGAGAAG
CGCGATCACATGGTCCTGCTGGAGTTCGTGCGCGCCGCCGGGATCACTCTCGGCATGGACGAGCTGTACA
AGATCGGTACTGGCTTTCCATTCGACCCCCATTATGTGGAAGTCCTGGGCGAGCGCATGCACTACGTCGA
TGTTGGTCCGCGCGATGGCACCCCTGTGCTGTTCCTGCACGGTAACCCGACCTCCTCCTACGTGTGGCGC
AACATCATCCCGCATGTTGCACCGACCCATCGCTGCATTGCTCCAGACCTGATCGGTATGGGCAAATCCG
ACAAACCAGACCTGGGTTATTTCTTCGACGACCACGTCCGCTTCATGGATGCCTTCATCGAAGCCCTGGG
TCTGGAAGAGGTCGTCCTGGTCATTCACGACTGGGGCTCCGCTCTGGGTTTCCACTGGGCCAAGCGCAAT
CCAGAGCGCGTCAAAGGTATTGCATTTATGGAGTTCATCCGCCCTATCCCGACCTGGGACGAATGGCCAG
AATTTGCCCGCGAGACCTTCCAGGCCTTCCGCACCACCGACGTCGGCCGCAAGCTGATCATCGATCAGAA
CGTTTTTATCGAGGGTACGCTGCCGATGGGTGTCGTCCGCCCGCTGACTGAAGTCGAGATGGACCATTAC
CGCGAGCCGTTCCTGAATCCTGTTGACCGCGAGCCACTGTGGCGCTTCCCAAACGAGCTGCCAATCGCCG
GTGAGCCAGCGAACATCGTCGCGCTGGTCGAAGAATACATGGACTGGCTGCACCAGTCCCCTGTCCCGAA
GCTGCTGTTCTGGGGCACCCCAGGCGTTCTGATCCCACCGGCCGAAGCCGCTCGCCTGGCCAAAAGCCTG
CCTAACTGCAAGGCTGTGGACATCGGCCCGGGTCTGAATCTGCTGCAAGAAGACAACCCGGACCTGATCG
GCAGCGAGATCGCGCGCTGGCTGTCTACTCTGGAGATTTCCGGTGCTCCGGGCTTCTCCTCAATTTCCGC
TCATCACCACCATCATCACCATCACCACCACTAATTAACCTAGGCTGCTGCCACCGCTGAGCAATAACTA
GCATAACCCCTTGGGGCCTCTAAACGGGTCTTGAGGGGTTTTTTGCTGAAAGGAGGAACTATATCCGGAT
